>Addgene plasmid #138537 | pGEMHE-NLS-Beta-catenin-S33Y | addgene full sequence | sequence record 291737 | Addgene NGS Result
TAATACGACTCACTATAGGGCGAATTAATTCGAGCTCGGTACCCAGCTTGCTTGTTCTTTTTGCAGAAGC
TCAGAATAAACGCTCAACTTTGGCAGATCAATTCCCCGGTGCTAGCGCTACCGGTGCCACCATGCCAAAG
AAGAAGAGAAAGGTAGATCCAAAAAAGAAGAGAAAGGTAGCTACTCAAGCTGATTTGATGGAGTTGGACA
TGGCCATGGAACCAGACAGAAAAGCGGCTGTTAGTCACTGGCAGCAACAGTCTTACCTGGACTATGGAAT
CCATTCTGGTGCCACTACCACAGCTCCTTCTCTGAGTGGTAAAGGCAATCCTGAGGAAGAGGATGTGGAT
ACCTCCCAAGTCCTGTATGAGTGGGAACAGGGATTTTCTCAGTCCTTCACTCAAGAACAAGTAGCTGATA
TTGATGGACAGTATGCAATGACTCGAGCTCAGAGGGTACGAGCTGCTATGTTCCCTGAGACATTAGATGA
GGGCATGCAGATCCCATCTACACAGTTTGATGCTGCTCATCCCACTAATGTCCAGCGTTTGGCTGAACCA
TCACAGATGCTGAAA
[1614 nt withheld, positions 576-2189]
AAACGGCTTTCAGTTGAGCTGACCAGCTCTCTCTTCAGAACAGAGCCAATGGCTTGGAATGAGACTGCTG
ATCTTGGACTTGATATTGGTGCCCAGGGAGAACCCCTTGGATATCGCCAGGATGATCCTAGCTATCGTTC
TTTTCACTCTGGTGGATATGGCCAGGATGCCTTGGGTATGGACCCCATGATGGAACATGAGATGGGTGGC
CACCACCCTGGTGCTGACTATCCAGTTGATGGGCTGCCAGATCTGGGGCATGCCCAGGACCTCATGGATG
GGCTGCCTCCAGGTGACAGCAATCAGCTGGCCTGGTTTGATACTGACCTGGACTACAAGGACGACGATGA
CAAGGACTACAAAGACGATGACGACAAGTAATCTAGATAAATGATAGCTTGATCTGGTTACCACTAAACC
AGCCTCAAGAACACCCGAATGGAGTCTCTAAGCTACATAATACCAACTTACACTTTACAAAATGTTGTCC
CCCAAAATGTAGCCATTCGTATCTGCTCCTAATAAAAAGAAMSYYCCCCTGCAGGCGCGCCGCCGGCGAT
TTAAATTAATTAATCTAGCTTGAGTATTCTATAGTGTCACCTAAATAGCTTGGCGTAATCATGGTCATAG
CTGTTTCCTGTGTGAAATTGTTATCCGCTCACAATTCCACACAACATACGAGCCGGAAGCATAAAGTGTA
AAGCCTGGGGTGCCTAATGAGTGAGCTAACTCACATTAATTGCGTTGCGCTCACTGCCCGCTTTCCAGTC
GGGAAACCTGTCGTGCCAGCTGCATTAATGAATCGGCCAACGCGCGGGGAGAGGCGGTTTGCGTATTGGG
CGCTCTTCCGCTTCCTCGCTCACTGACTCGCTGCGCTCGGTCGTTCGGCTGCGGCGAGCGGTATCAGCTC
ACTCAAAGGCGGTAATACGGTTATCCACAGAATCAGGGGATAACGCAGGAAAGAACATGTGAGCAAAAGG
CCAGCAAAAGGCCAGGAACCGTAAAAAGGCCGCGTTGCTGGCGTTTTTCCATAGGCTCCGCCCCCCTGAC
GAGCATCACAAAAATCGACGCTCAAGTCAGAGGTGGCGAAACCCGACAGGACTATAAAGATACCAGGCGT
TTCCCCCTGGAAGCTCCCTCGTGCGCTCTCCTGTTCCGACCCTGCCGCTTACCGGATACCTGTCCGCCTT
TCTCCCTTCGGGAAGCGTGGCGCTTTCTCATAGCTCACGCTGTAGGTATCTCAGTTCGGTGTAGGTCGTT
CGCTCCAAGCTGGGCTGTGTGCACGAACCCCCCGTTCAGCCCGACCGCTGCGCCTTATCCGGTAACTATC
GTCTTGAGTCCAACCCGGTAAGACACGACTTATCGCCACTGGCAGCAGCCACTGGTAACAGGATTAGCAG
AGCGAGGTATGTAGGCGGTGCTACAGAGTTCTTGAAGTGGTGGCCTAACTACGGCTACACTAGAAGAACA
GTATTTGGTATCTGCGCTCTGCTGAAGCCAGTTACCTTCGGAAAAAGAGTTGGTAGCTCTTGATCCGGCA
AACAAACCACCGCTGGTAGCGGTGGTTTTTTTGTTTGCAAGCAGCAGATTACGCGCAGAAAAAAAGGATC
TCAAGAAGATCCTTTGATCTTTTCTACGGGGTCTGACGCTCAGTGGAACGAAAACTCACGTTAAGGGATT
TTGGTCATGAGATTATCAAAAAGGATCTTCACCTAGATCCTTTTAAATTAAAAATGAAGTTTTAAATCAA
TCTAAAGTATATATGAGTAAACTTGGTCTGACAGTTACCAATGCTTAATCAGTGAGGCACCTATCTCAGC
GATCTGTCTATTTCGTTCATCCATAGTTGCCTGACTCCCCGTCGTGTAGATAACTACGATACGGGAGGGC
TTACCATCTGGCCCCAGTGCTGCAATGATACCGCGAGACCCACGCTCACCGGCTCCAGATTTATCAGCAA
TAAACCAGCCAGCCGGAAGGGCCGAGCGCAGAAGTGGTCCTGCAACTTTATCCGCCTCCATCCAGTCTAT
TAATTGTTGCCGGGAAGCTAGAGTAAGTAGTTCGCCAGTTAATAGTTTGCGCAACGTTGTTGCCATTGCT
ACAGGCATCGTGGTGTCACGCTCGTCGTTTGGTATGGCTTCATTCAGCTCCGGTTCCCAACGATCAAGGC
GAGTTACATGATCCCCCATGTTGTGCAAAAAAGCGGTTAGCTCCTTCGGTCCTCCGATCGTTGTCAGAAG
TAAGTTGGCCGCAGTGTTATCACTCATGGTTATGGCAGCACTGCATAATTCTCTTACTGTCATGCCATCC
GTAAGATGCTTTTCTGTGACTGGTGAGTACTCAACCAAGTCATTCTGAGAATAGTGTATGCGGCGACCGA
GTTGCTCTTGCCCGGCGTCAATACGGGATAATACCGCGCCACATAGCAGAACTTTAAAAGTGCTCATCAT
TGGAAAACGTTCTTCGGGGCGAAAACTCTCAAGGATCTTACCGCTGTTGAGATCCAGTTCGATGTAACCC
ACTCGTGCACCCAACTGATCTTCAGCATCTTTTACTTTCACCAGCGTTTCTGGGTGAGCAAAAACAGGAA
GGCAAAATGCCGCAAAAAAGGGAATAAGGGCGACACGGAAATGTTGAATACTCATACTCTTCCTTTTTCA
ATATTATTGAAGCATTTATCAGGGTTATTGTCTCATGAGCGGATACATATTTGAATGTATTTAGAAAAAT
AAACAAATAGGGGTTCCGCGCACATTTCCCCGAAAAGTGCCACCTGACGTCTAAGAAACCATTATTATCA
TGACATTAACCTATAAAAATAGGCGTATCACGAGGCCCTTTCGTCTCGCGCGTTTCGGTGATGACGGTGA
AAACCTCTGACACATGCAGCTCCCGGAGACGGTCACAGCTTGTCTGTAAGCGGATGCCGGGAGCAGACAA
GCCCGTCAGGGCGCGTCAGCGGGTGTTGGCGGGTGTCGGGGCTGGCTTAACTATGCGGCATCAGAGCAGA
TTGTACTGAGAGTGCACCATATGCGGTGTGAAATACCGCACAGATGCGTAAGGAGAAAATACCGCATCAG
GCGCCATTCGCCATTCAGGCTGCGCAACTGTTGGGAAGGGCGATCGGTGCGGGCCTCTTCGCTATTACGC
CAGCTGGCGAAAGGGGGATGTGCTGCAAGGCGATTAAGTTGGGTAACGCCAGGGTTTTCCCAGTCACGAC
GTTGTAAAACGACGGCCAGTGAATTG
Features (pLannotate 1.2.2; 19 found; start..end, strand, type, name):
      1..19      +  promoter       T7 promoter: promoter for bacteriophage T7 RNA polymerase
     27..44      +  misc_feature   MCS (fragment): pUC18/19 multiple cloning site
     51..93      +  5'UTR          Xenopus globin 5'-UTR: translational enhancer from the 5'-UTR of the major beta-globin gene of Xenopus laevis
    135..155     +  CDS            SV40 NLS: nuclear localization signal of SV40 (simian virus 40) large T antigen
    159..179     +  CDS            SV40 NLS: nuclear localization signal of SV40 (simian virus 40) large T antigen
    180..2519    +  CDS            β-catenin (sequence partly withheld): human cadherin-associated protein that also plays a role in the canonical Wnt signaling pathway; Homo sapiens CTNNB1; also known as catenin beta-1
   2523..2543    +  CDS            FLAG (fragment): FLAG® epitope tag, followed by an enterokinase cleavage site
   2606..2720    +  3'UTR          Xenopus globin 3'-UTR (fragment): 3'-UTR of the major beta-globin gene of Xenopus laevis
   2777..2795    -  promoter       SP6 promoter: promoter for bacteriophage SP6 RNA polymerase
   2837..2853    -  protein_bind   lac operator: The lac repressor binds to the lac operator to inhibit transcription in E. coli. This inhibition can be relieved by adding lactose or isopropyl-β-D-thiogalactopyranoside (IPTG). lac repressor encoded by lacI
   2861..2891    -  promoter       lac promoter: promoter for the E. coli lac operon
   2906..2927    -  protein_bind   CAP binding site: CAP binding activates transcription in the presence of cAMP. E. coli catabolite activator protein
   2940..3032    -  CDS            lacI (fragment): lac repressor; lacI; The lac repressor binds to the lac operator to inhibit transcription in E. coli. This inhibition can be relieved by adding lactose or isopropyl-β-D-thiogalactopyranoside (IPTG).
   3215..3803    -  rep_origin     ori: high-copy-number ColE1/pMB1/pBR322/pUC origin of replication
   3974..4834    -  CDS            AmpR: β-lactamase; bla; confers resistance to ampicillin, carbenicillin, and related antibiotics
   4835..4939    -  promoter       AmpR promoter: bla
   5034..5069    +  CDS            rop (fragment): Rop protein, which maintains plasmids at low copy number; rop
   5171..5270    +  misc_feature   bom (fragment): basis of mobility region from pBR322
   5276..5433    -  CDS            lacZα (fragment): LacZα fragment of β-galactosidase; lacZ fragment
