[The description below was written by a language model from this plasmid's Addgene catalogue record and pLannotate feature annotations shown in this document.]
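Description:
pGEMHE-NLS-Beta-catenin-S33Y is an in vitro transcription plasmid built on the pGEMHE backbone and intended as a template for synthesising mRNA encoding a mutant human β-catenin. It is propagated in E. coli as a high-copy plasmid through a ColE1/pUC-type origin and selected with ampicillin via the β-lactamase gene. The rest of the backbone carries only remnants typical of pGEM-derived vectors, including lac promoter/operator elements and fragments of lacZα, lacI, rop and bom. There is also an SP6 promoter facing back toward the insert from the downstream side.

The transcription unit begins with a T7 promoter, followed by the Xenopus β-globin 5′-UTR, the coding sequence, and a portion of the Xenopus β-globin 3′-UTR. These globin flanks are the defining feature of pGEMHE and serve to enhance the translation and stability of synthetic transcripts in oocytes and embryos. The open reading frame consists of two tandem SV40 large T antigen nuclear localisation signals fused to the N-terminus of human CTNNB1, with a C-terminal FLAG tag. The catalogue lists this tag as 2XFLAG, whereas the annotation detects only a single partial FLAG match. The insert was cloned between AgeI and XbaI sites, and part of it derives from an earlier deposited plasmid.

The serine 33 to tyrosine substitution removes a phosphorylation site in the N-terminal degradation motif of β-catenin. It is generally used to produce a stabilised, constitutively active form of the protein, and the NLS pair directs it to the nucleus. The associated publication concerns β-catenin regulation during embryonic genome activation. The sequenced record is 5,435 nt, slightly shorter than the 5,514 bp total listed in the catalogue.
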