Addgene plasmid #138537: pGEMHE-NLS-Beta-catenin-S33Y
Purpose: For making Beta-catenin-S33Y RNA
Depositing lab: Carmen Williams. Depositing organization: National Institute of Environmental Health Sciences (NIEHS). Publication: Developmentally Programmed Tankyrase Activity Upregulates beta-Catenin and Licenses Progression of Embryonic Genome Activation. Gambini A, Stein P, Savy V, Grow EJ, Papas BN, Zhang Y, Kenan AC, Padilla-Banks E, Cairns BR, Williams CJ. Dev Cell. 2020 Jun 8;53(5):545-560.e7. doi: 10.1016/j.devcel.2020.04.018. Epub 2020 May 21. PubMed 32442396.
Backbone
  Vector backbone: pGEMHE
  Backbone manufacturer: Addgene
  Backbone size w/o insert (bp): 3064
  Total vector size (bp): 5514
  Vector type: in vitro transcription
Growth in bacteria
  Bacterial resistance: Ampicillin, 100 μg/mL
  Growth temperature: 37°C
  Growth strain: DH5alpha
  Copy number: High Copy
Gene/Insert
  Gene/Insert name: Beta-catenin (alt names: Ctnnb1; Cadherin associated protein, beta 1)
  Species: H. sapiens (human)
  Insert size (bp): 2450
  Mutation: changed serine 33 to tyrosine
  GenBank ID: NM_001098209.2
  Promoter: T7
  Tag / fusion protein: 2XFLAG (C terminal on insert); 2xNLS (N terminal on insert)
  Cloning method: Restriction Enzyme; 5′ cloning site Age1 (not destroyed); 3′ cloning site Xba1 (not destroyed)
  Sequencing primers: 5′ T7
Resource information
  A portion of this plasmid was derived from a plasmid made by: Addgene Cat#19286
Terms and licenses: Academic/Nonprofit Terms; Industry Terms: Not Available to Industry
How to cite: pGEMHE-NLS-Beta-catenin-S33Y was a gift from Carmen Williams (Addgene plasmid # 138537 ; http://n2t.net/addgene:138537 ; RRID:Addgene_138537)
